LOCUS       Exported 8323 bp ds-DNA circular SYN 13-MAY-2021
DEFINITION  3rd generation lentiviral gRNA plasmid targeting human ADCK1.
ACCESSION   .
VERSION     .
KEYWORDS    ADCK1 gRNA (BRDN0001146894)
SOURCE      synthetic DNA construct
  ORGANISM  synthetic DNA construct
REFERENCE   1 (bases 1 to 8323)
  AUTHORS   Doench JG, Fusi N, Sullender M, Hegde M, Vaimberg EW, Donovan KF,
            Smith I, Tothova Z, Wilen C, Orchard R, Virgin HW, Listgarten J,
            Root DE
  TITLE     Optimized sgRNA design to maximize activity and minimize off-target
            effects of CRISPR-Cas9.
  JOURNAL   Nat Biotechnol. 2016 Jan 18. doi: 10.1038/nbt.3437.
  PUBMED    26780180
REFERENCE   2 (bases 1 to 8323)
  AUTHORS   .
  TITLE     Direct Submission
  JOURNAL   Exported May 13, 2021 from SnapGene Server 1.1.58
            http://www.snapgene.com
FEATURES             Location/Qualifiers
     source          1..8323
                     /organism="synthetic DNA construct"
                     /mol_type="other DNA"
     promoter        87..1265
                     /label=EF-1-alpha promoter
                     /note="strong constitutive promoter for human elongation
                     factor EF-1-alpha"
     intron          318..1256
                     /label=EF-1-alpha intron A
                     /note="intron upstream of the start codon of human
                     EF-1-alpha"
     primer_bind     1213..1233
                     /label=EF1a-F
                     /note="Human elongation factor-1a promoter, forward primer"
     CDS             1278..1877
                     /codon_start=1
                     /gene="pac from Streptomyces alboniger"
                     /product="puromycin N-acetyltransferase"
                     /label=PuroR
                     /note="confers resistance to puromycin"
                     /translation="MTEYKPTVRLATRDDVPRAVRTLAAAFADYPATRHTVDPDRHIER
                     VTELQELFLTRVGLDIGKVWVADDGAAVAVWTTPESVEAGAVFAEIGPRMAELSGSRLA
                     AQQQMEGLLAPHRPKEPAWFLATVGVSPDHQGKGLGSAVVLPGVEAAERAGVPAFLETS
                     APRNLPFYERLGFTVTADVEVPEGPRTWCMTRKPGA"
     primer_bind     complement(1278..1297)
                     /label=Puro-R
                     /note="Puromycin resistance gene, reverse primer. Also
                     called puro-variant-R"
     primer_bind     1774..1794
                     /label=Puro-F
                     /note="Puromycin resistance gene, forward primer"
     misc_feature    1893..2481
                     /label=WPRE
                     /note="woodchuck hepatitis virus posttranscriptional
                     regulatory element"
     primer_bind     complement(1946..1966)
                     /label=WPRE-R
                     /note="WPRE, reverse primer"
     CDS             complement(2364..2375)
                     /codon_start=1
                     /product="Factor Xa recognition and cleavage site"
                     /label=Factor Xa site
                     /translation="IEGR"
     LTR             2553..2786
                     /label=3' LTR (Delta-U3)
                     /note="self-inactivating 3' long terminal repeat (LTR) from
                     HIV-1"
     polyA_signal    2864..2985
                     /label=SV40 poly(A) signal
                     /note="SV40 polyadenylation signal"
     primer_bind     complement(2901..2920)
                     /label=SV40pA-R
                     /note="SV40 polyA, reverse primer"
     primer_bind     2955..2974
                     /label=EBV-rev
                     /note="SV40 polyA terminator, reverse primer"
     rep_origin      3025..3160
                     /label=SV40 ori
                     /note="SV40 origin of replication"
     primer_bind     3087..3106
                     /label=SV40pro-F
                     /note="SV40 promoter/origin, forward primer"
     primer_bind     complement(3180..3199)
                     /label=T7
                     /note="T7 promoter, forward primer"
     promoter        complement(3181..3199)
                     /label=T7 promoter
                     /note="promoter for bacteriophage T7 RNA polymerase"
     primer_bind     complement(3209..3226)
                     /label=M13 Forward
                     /note="In lacZ gene. Also called M13-F20 or M13 (-21)
                     Forward"
     primer_bind     complement(3209..3225)
                     /label=M13 fwd
                     /note="common sequencing primer, one of multiple similar
                     variants"
     primer_bind     complement(3218..3240)
                     /label=M13/pUC Forward
                     /note="In lacZ gene"
     rep_origin      3367..3822
                     /direction=RIGHT
                     /label=f1 ori
                     /note="f1 bacteriophage origin of replication; arrow
                     indicates direction of (+) strand synthesis"
     primer_bind     complement(3454..3473)
                     /label=F1ori-R
                     /note="F1 origin, reverse primer"
     primer_bind     3664..3685
                     /label=F1ori-F
                     /note="F1 origin, forward primer"
     promoter        3848..3952
                     /gene="bla"
                     /label=AmpR promoter
     CDS             3953..4813
                     /codon_start=1
                     /gene="bla"
                     /product="beta-lactamase"
                     /label=AmpR
                     /note="confers resistance to ampicillin, carbenicillin, and
                     related antibiotics"
                     /translation="MSIQHFRVALIPFFAAFCLPVFAHPETLVKVKDAEDQLGARVGYI
                     ELDLNSGKILESFRPEERFPMMSTFKVLLCGAVLSRIDAGQEQLGRRIHYSQNDLVEYS
                     PVTEKHLTDGMTVRELCSAAITMSDNTAANLLLTTIGGPKELTAFLHNMGDHVTRLDRW
                     EPELNEAIPNDERDTTMPVAMATTLRKLLTGELLTLASRQQLIDWMEADKVAGPLLRSA
                     LPAGWFIADKSGAGERGSRGIIAALGPDGKPSRIVVIYTTGSQATMDERNRQIAEIGAS
                     LIKHW"
     primer_bind     complement(4171..4190)
                     /label=Amp-R
                     /note="Ampicillin resistance gene, reverse primer"
     rep_origin      4984..5572
                     /direction=RIGHT
                     /label=ori
                     /note="high-copy-number ColE1/pMB1/pBR322/pUC origin of
                     replication"
     primer_bind     5473..5492
                     /label=pBR322ori-F
                     /note="pBR322 origin, forward primer"
     primer_bind     5726..5743
                     /label=L4440
                     /note="L4440 vector, forward primer"
     protein_bind    5860..5881
                     /label=CAP binding site
                     /bound_moiety="E. coli catabolite activator protein"
                     /note="CAP binding activates transcription in the presence
                     of cAMP."
     promoter        5896..5926
                     /label=lac promoter
                     /note="promoter for the E. coli lac operon"
     protein_bind    5934..5950
                     /label=lac operator
                     /bound_moiety="lac repressor encoded by lacI"
                     /note="The lac repressor binds to the lac operator to
                     inhibit transcription in E. coli. This inhibition can be
                     relieved by adding lactose or
                     isopropyl-beta-D-thiogalactopyranoside (IPTG)."
     primer_bind     5939..5961
                     /label=M13/pUC Reverse
                     /note="In lacZ gene"
     primer_bind     5958..5974
                     /label=M13 rev
                     /note="common sequencing primer, one of multiple similar
                     variants"
     primer_bind     5958..5974
                     /label=M13 Reverse
                     /note="In lacZ gene. Also called M13-rev"
     primer_bind     5993..6013
                     /label=T3
                     /note="T3 promoter, forward primer"
     promoter        5995..6013
                     /label=T3 promoter
                     /note="promoter for bacteriophage T3 RNA polymerase"
     promoter        6041..6267
                     /label=RSV promoter
                     /note="Rous sarcoma virus enhancer/promoter"
     LTR             6268..6448
                     /label=5' LTR (truncated)
                     /note="truncated 5' long terminal repeat (LTR) from HIV-1"
     misc_feature    6495..6620
                     /label=HIV-1 Psi
                     /note="packaging signal of human immunodeficiency virus
                     type 1"
     misc_feature    7113..7346
                     /label=RRE
                     /note="The Rev response element (RRE) of HIV-1 allows for
                     Rev-dependent mRNA export from the nucleus to the
                     cytoplasm."
     CDS             7531..7575
                     /codon_start=1
                     /product="antigenic peptide corresponding to amino acids
                     655 to 669 of the HIV envelope protein gp41 (Lutje Hulsik
                     et al., 2013)"
                     /label=gp41 peptide
                     /note="recognized by the 2H10 single-chain llama nanobody"
                     /translation="KNEQELLELDKWASL"
     promoter        7753..7993
                     /label=U6 promoter
                     /note="RNA polymerase III promoter for human U6 snRNA"
     primer_bind     7753..7773
                     /label=hU6-F
                     /note="Human U6 promoter, forward primer"
     primer_bind     7924..7943
                     /label=LKO.1 5'
                     /note="Human U6 promoter, forward primer"
     misc_RNA        8023..8098
                     /label=gRNA scaffold
                     /note="guide RNA scaffold for the Streptococcus pyogenes
                     CRISPR/Cas9 system"
     misc_feature    8154..8271
                     /label=cPPT/CTS
                     /note="central polypurine tract and central termination
                     sequence of HIV-1"
ORIGIN
        1 cccgggtgca aagatggata aagttttaaa cagagaggaa tctttgcagc taatggacct
       61 tctaggtctt gaaaggagtg ggaattggct ccggtgcccg tcagtgggca gagcgcacat
      121 cgcccacagt ccccgagaag ttggggggag gggtcggcaa ttgatccggt gcctagagaa
      181 ggtggcgcgg ggtaaactgg gaaagtgatg tcgtgtactg gctccgcctt tttcccgagg
      241 gtgggggaga accgtatata agtgcagtag tcgccgtgaa cgttcttttt cgcaacgggt
      301 ttgccgccag aacacaggta agtgccgtgt gtggttcccg cgggcctggc ctctttacgg
      361 gttatggccc ttgcgtgcct tgaattactt ccacctggct gcagtacgtg attcttgatc
      421 ccgagcttcg ggttggaagt gggtgggaga gttcgaggcc ttgcgcttaa ggagcccctt
      481 cgcctcgtgc ttgagttgag gcctggcctg ggcgctgggg ccgccgcgtg cgaatctggt
      541 ggcaccttcg cgcctgtctc gctgctttcg ataagtctct agccatttaa aatttttgat
      601 gacctgctgc gacgcttttt ttctggcaag atagtcttgt aaatgcgggc caagatctgc
      661 acactggtat ttcggttttt ggggccgcgg gcggcgacgg ggcccgtgcg tcccagcgca
      721 catgttcggc gaggcggggc ctgcgagcgc ggccaccgag aatcggacgg gggtagtctc
      781 aagctggccg gcctgctctg gtgcctggcc tcgcgccgcc gtgtatcgcc ccgccctggg
      841 cggcaaggct ggcccggtcg gcaccagttg cgtgagcgga aagatggccg cttcccggcc
      901 ctgctgcagg gagctcaaaa tggaggacgc ggcgctcggg agagcgggcg ggtgagtcac
      961 ccacacaaag gaaaagggcc tttccgtcct cagccgtcgc ttcatgtgac tccacggagt
     1021 accgggcgcc gtccaggcac ctcgattagt tctcgagctt ttggagtacg tcgtctttag
     1081 gttgggggga ggggttttat gcgatggagt ttccccacac tgagtgggtg gagactgaag
     1141 ttaggccagc ttggcacttg atgtaattct ccttggaatt tgcccttttt gagtttggat
     1201 cttggttcat tctcaagcct cagacagtgg ttcaaagttt ttttcttcca tttcaggtgt
     1261 cgtgacgtac ggccaccatg accgagtaca agcccacggt gcgcctcgcc acccgcgacg
     1321 acgtccccag ggccgtacgc accctcgccg ccgcgttcgc cgactacccc gccacgcgcc
     1381 acaccgtcga tccggaccgc cacatcgagc gggtcaccga gctgcaagaa ctcttcctca
     1441 cgcgcgtcgg gctcgacatc ggcaaggtgt gggtcgcgga cgacggcgcc gccgtggcgg
     1501 tctggaccac gccggagagc gtcgaagcgg gggcggtgtt cgccgagatc ggcccgcgca
     1561 tggccgagtt gagcggttcc cggctggccg cgcagcaaca gatggaaggc ctcctggcgc
     1621 cgcaccggcc caaggagccc gcgtggttcc tggccaccgt cggagtctcg cccgaccacc
     1681 agggcaaggg tctgggcagc gccgtcgtgc tccccggagt ggaggcggcc gagcgcgccg
     1741 gggtgcccgc cttcctggag acctccgcgc cccgcaacct ccccttctac gagcggctcg
     1801 gcttcaccgt caccgccgac gtcgaggtgc ccgaaggacc gcgcacctgg tgcatgaccc
     1861 gcaagcccgg tgcctgaacg cgttaagtcg acaatcaacc tctggattac aaaatttgtg
     1921 aaagattgac tggtattctt aactatgttg ctccttttac gctatgtgga tacgctgctt
     1981 taatgccttt gtatcatgct attgcttccc gtatggcttt cattttctcc tccttgtata
     2041 aatcctggtt gctgtctctt tatgaggagt tgtggcccgt tgtcaggcaa cgtggcgtgg
     2101 tgtgcactgt gtttgctgac gcaaccccca ctggttgggg cattgccacc acctgtcagc
     2161 tcctttccgg gactttcgct ttccccctcc ctattgccac ggcggaactc atcgccgcct
     2221 gccttgcccg ctgctggaca ggggctcggc tgttgggcac tgacaattcc gtggtgttgt
     2281 cggggaaatc atcgtccttt ccttggctgc tcgcctgtgt tgccacctgg attctgcgcg
     2341 ggacgtcctt ctgctacgtc ccttcggccc tcaatccagc ggaccttcct tcccgcggcc
     2401 tgctgccggc tctgcggcct cttccgcgtc ttcgccttcg ccctcagacg agtcggatct
     2461 ccctttgggc cgcctccccg cgtcgacttt aagaccaatg acttacaagg cagctgtaga
     2521 tcttagccac tttttaaaag aaaagggggg actggaaggg ctaattcact cccaacgaag
     2581 acaagatctg ctttttgctt gtactgggtc tctctggtta gaccagatct gagcctggga
     2641 gctctctggc taactaggga acccactgct taagcctcaa taaagcttgc cttgagtgct
     2701 tcaagtagtg tgtgcccgtc tgttgtgtga ctctggtaac tagagatccc tcagaccctt
     2761 ttagtcagtg tggaaaatct ctagcagtac gtatagtagt tcatgtcatc ttattattca
     2821 gtatttataa cttgcaaaga aatgaatatc agagagtgag aggaacttgt ttattgcagc
     2881 ttataatggt tacaaataaa gcaatagcat cacaaatttc acaaataaag catttttttc
     2941 actgcattct agttgtggtt tgtccaaact catcaatgta tcttatcatg tctggctcta
     3001 gctatcccgc ccctaactcc gcccatcccg cccctaactc cgcccagttc cgcccattct
     3061 ccgccccatg gctgactaat tttttttatt tatgcagagg ccgaggccgc ctcggcctct
     3121 gagctattcc agaagtagtg aggaggcttt tttggaggcc tagggacgta cccaattcgc
     3181 cctatagtga gtcgtattac gcgcgctcac tggccgtcgt tttacaacgt cgtgactggg
     3241 aaaaccctgg cgttacccaa cttaatcgcc ttgcagcaca tccccctttc gccagctggc
     3301 gtaatagcga agaggcccgc accgatcgcc cttcccaaca gttgcgcagc ctgaatggcg
     3361 aatgggnnnn nnnnnnnnnn nnnnnnnnnn nnnnnnnnnn nnnnnnnnnn nnnnnnnnnn
     3421 nnnnnnnnnn nnnnnnnnnn nnnnnnnnnn nnnnnnnnnn nnnnnnnnnn nnnnnnnnnn
     3481 nnnnnnnnnn cnnnnnnnnn nnnnnnnnnn nnnnnnnnnn nnnnnnnnnn nnnnnnnnnn
     3541 nnnnnnnnnn nnnnnnnnnn nnnnnnnnnn nnnnnnnnnn nnannnnnnn nnnnnnnnnn
     3601 nnnnnnnnnn nnnnnnnnnn nnnnnnnnnn nncctttgac gttggagtcc acgttcttta
     3661 atagtggact cttgttccaa actggaacaa cactcaaccc tatctcggtc tattcttttg
     3721 atttataagg gattttgccg atttcggcct attggttaaa aaatgagctg atttaacaaa
     3781 aatttaacgc gaattttaac aaaatattaa cgcttacaat ttaggtggca cttttcgggg
     3841 aaatgtgcgc ggaaccccta tttgtttatt tttctaaata cattcaaata tgtatccgct
     3901 catgagacaa taaccctgat aaatgcttca ataatattga aaaaggaaga gtatgagtat
     3961 tcaacatttc cgtgtcgccc ttattccctt ttttgcggca ttttgccttc ctgtttttgc
     4021 tcacccagaa acgctggtga aagtaaaaga tgctgaagat cagttgggtg cacgagtggg
     4081 ttacatcgaa ctggatctca acagcggtaa gatccttgag agttttcgcc ccgaagaacg
     4141 ttttccaatg atgagcactt ttaaagttct gctatgtggc gcggtattat cccgtattga
     4201 cgccgggcaa gagcaactcg gtcgccgcat acactattct cagaatgact tggttgagta
     4261 ctcaccagtc acagaaaagc atcttacgga tggcatgaca gtaagagaat tatgcagtgc
     4321 tgccataacc atgagtgata acactgcggc caacttactt ctgacaacga tcggaggacc
     4381 gaaggagcta accgcttttt tgcacaacat gggggatcat gtaactcgcc ttgatcgttg
     4441 ggaaccggag ctgaatgaag ccataccaaa cgacgagcgt gacaccacga tgcctgtagc
     4501 aatggcaaca acgttgcgca aactattaac tggcgaacta cttactctag cttcccggca
     4561 acaattaata gactggatgg aggcggataa agttgcagga ccacttctgc gctcggccct
     4621 tccggctggc tggtttattg ctgataaatc tggagccggt gagcgtgggt ctcgcggtat
     4681 cattgcagca ctggggccag atggtaagcc ctcccgtatc gtagttatct acacgacggg
     4741 gagtcaggca actatggatg aacgaaatag acagatcgct gagataggtg cctcactgat
     4801 taagcattgg taactgtcag accaagttta ctcatatata ctttagattg atttaaaact
     4861 tcatttttaa tttaaaagga tctaggtgaa gatccttttt gataatctca tgaccaaaat
     4921 cccttaacgt gagttttcgt tccactgagc gtcagacccc gtagaaaaga tcaaaggatc
     4981 ttcttgagat cctttttttc tgcgcgtaat ctgctgcttg caaacaaaaa aaccaccgct
     5041 accagcggtg gtttgtttgc cggatcaaga gctaccaact ctttttccga aggtaactgg
     5101 cttcagcaga gcgcagatac caaatactgt tcttctagtg tagccgtagt taggccacca
     5161 cttcaagaac tctgtagcac cgcctacata cctcgctctg ctaatcctgt taccagtggc
     5221 tgctgccagt ggcgataagt cgtgtcttac cgggttggac tcaagacgat agttaccgga
     5281 taaggcgcag cggtcgggct gaacgggggg ttcgtgcaca cagcccagct tggagcgaac
     5341 gacctacacc gaactgagat acctacagcg tgagctatga gaaagcgcca cgcttcccga
     5401 agggagaaag gcggacaggt atccggtaag cggcagggtc ggaacaggag agcgcacgag
     5461 ggagcttcca gggggaaacg cctggtatct ttatagtcct gtcgggtttc gccacctctg
     5521 acttgagcgt cgatttttgt gatgctcgtc aggggggcgg agcctatgga aaaacgccag
     5581 caacgcggcc tttttacggt tcctggcctt ttgctggcct tttgctcaca tgttctttcc
     5641 tgcgttatcc cctgattctg tggataaccg tattaccgcc tttgagtgag ctgataccgc
     5701 tcgccgcagc cgaacgaccg agcgcagcga gtcagtgagc gaggaagcgg aagagcgccc
     5761 aatacgcaaa ccgcctctcc ccgcgcgttg gccgattcat taatgcagct ggcacgacag
     5821 gtttcccgac tggaaagcgg gcagtgagcg caacgcaatt aatgtgagtt agctcactca
     5881 ttaggcaccc caggctttac actttatgct tccggctcgt atgttgtgtg gaattgtgag
     5941 cggataacaa tttcacacag gaaacagcta tgaccatgat tacgccaagc gcgcaattaa
     6001 ccctcactaa agggaacaaa agctggagct gcaagcttaa tgtagtctta tgcaatactc
     6061 ttgtagtctt gcaacatggt aacgatgagt tagcaacatg ccttacaagg agagaaaaag
     6121 caccgtgcat gccgattggt ggaagtaagg tggtacgatc gtgccttatt aggaaggcaa
     6181 cagacgggtc tgacatggat tggacgaacc actgaattgc cgcattgcag agatattgta
     6241 tttaagtgcc tagctcgata cataaacggg tctctctggt tagaccagat ctgagcctgg
     6301 gagctctctg gctaactagg gaacccactg cttaagcctc aataaagctt gccttgagtg
     6361 cttcaagtag tgtgtgcccg tctgttgtgt gactctggta actagagatc cctcagaccc
     6421 ttttagtcag tgtggaaaat ctctagcagt ggcgcccgaa cagggacttg aaagcgaaag
     6481 ggaaaccaga ggagctctct cgacgcagga ctcggcttgc tgaagcgcgc acggcaagag
     6541 gcgaggggcg gcgactggtg agtacgccaa aaattttgac tagcggaggc tagaaggaga
     6601 gagatgggtg cgagagcgtc agtattaagc gggggagaat tagatcgcga tgggaaaaaa
     6661 ttcggttaag gccaggggga aagaaaaaat ataaattaaa acatatagta tgggcaagca
     6721 gggagctaga acgattcgca gttaatcctg gcctgttaga aacatcagaa ggctgtagac
     6781 aaatactggg acagctacaa ccatcccttc agacaggatc agaagaactt agatcattat
     6841 ataatacagt agcaaccctc tattgtgtgc atcaaaggat agagataaaa gacaccaagg
     6901 aagctttaga caagatagag gaagagcaaa acaaaagtaa gaccaccgca cagcaagcgg
     6961 ccgctgatct tcagacctgg aggaggagat atgagggaca attggagaag tgaattatat
     7021 aaatataaag tagtaaaaat tgaaccatta ggagtagcac ccaccaaggc aaagagaaga
     7081 gtggtgcaga gagaaaaaag agcagtggga ataggagctt tgttccttgg gttcttggga
     7141 gcagcaggaa gcactatggg cgcagcgtca atgacgctga cggtacaggc cagacaatta
     7201 ttgtctggta tagtgcagca gcagaacaat ttgctgaggg ctattgaggc gcaacagcat
     7261 ctgttgcaac tcacagtctg gggcatcaag cagctccagg caagaatcct ggctgtggaa
     7321 agatacctaa aggatcaaca gctcctgggg atttggggtt gctctggaaa actcatttgc
     7381 accactgctg tgccttggaa tgctagttgg agtaataaat ctctggaaca gatttggaat
     7441 cacacgacct ggatggagtg ggacagagaa attaacaatt acacaagctt aatacactcc
     7501 ttaattgaag aatcgcaaaa ccagcaagaa aagaatgaac aagaattatt ggaattagat
     7561 aaatgggcaa gtttgtggaa ttggtttaac ataacaaatt ggctgtggta tataaaatta
     7621 ttcataatga tagtaggagg cttggtaggt ttaagaatag tttttgctgt actttctata
     7681 gtgaatagag ttaggcaggg atattcacca ttatcgtttc agacccacct cccaaccccg
     7741 aggggaccca gagagggcct atttcccatg attccttcat atttgcatat acgatacaag
     7801 gctgttagag agataattag aattaatttg actgtaaaca caaagatatt agtacaaaat
     7861 acgtgacgta gaaagtaata atttcttggg tagtttgcag ttttaaaatt atgttttaaa
     7921 atggactatc atatgcttac cgtaacttga aagtatttcg atttcttggc tttatatatc
     7981 ttgtggaaag gacgaaacac cggagtgtcc cttatggctc aggttttaga gctagaaata
     8041 gcaagttaaa ataaggctag tccgttatca acttgaaaaa gtggcaccga gtcggtgctt
     8101 ttttaagctt ggcgtaacta gatcttgaga caaatggcag tattcatcca caattttaaa
     8161 agaaaagggg ggattggggg gtacagtgca ggggaaagaa tagtagacat aatagcaaca
     8221 gacatacaaa ctaaagaatt acaaaaacaa attacaaaaa ttcaaaattt tcgggtttat
     8281 tacagggaca gcagagatcc actttggcgc cggctcgagg ggg
//
