[The description below was written by a language model from this plasmid's Addgene catalogue record and the feature table of its GenBank file.]
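Description:
ADCK1 gRNA (BRDN0001146894) is a third-generation lentiviral CRISPR guide plasmid built on the lentiGuide-Puro backbone. It delivers a single guide RNA against human ADCK1 into mammalian cells. The 8.3 kb circular plasmid is maintained in E. coli at high copy through a ColE1/pUC-type origin with ampicillin selection (beta-lactamase). It also carries f1 and SV40 origins and lac, T7 and T3 promoter remnants inherited from the cloning backbone.

The lentiviral transfer cassette begins with an RSV promoter fused to a truncated HIV-1 5' LTR, so genomic RNA production in packaging cells does not depend on Tat. It ends with a self-inactivating, U3-deleted 3' LTR followed by an SV40 polyadenylation signal. Between the LTRs lie the Psi packaging signal, the Rev response element for nuclear export of the unspliced genome, and the cPPT/CTS, which aids nuclear import and transduction.

The payload comprises two expression units. A human U6 RNA polymerase III promoter drives the ADCK1-specific spacer joined to the Streptococcus pyogenes Cas9 gRNA scaffold. An EF-1-alpha promoter with its intron A drives puromycin N-acetyltransferase, and a WPRE follows to enhance transcript expression. Transduced cells can therefore be selected with puromycin.

The plasmid does not encode Cas9, so it must be used with a separate Cas9 lentiviral vector or in cells that already express Cas9. The guide was designed against two ADCK1 reference transcripts and belongs to a human kinome gRNA collection associated with work on optimised sgRNA design. It is suited to targeted knockout of ADCK1.
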