Addgene plasmid #76086: ADCK1 gRNA (BRDN0001146894)
Purpose: 3rd generation lentiviral gRNA plasmid targeting human ADCK1
Depositing lab: John Doench & David Root. Depositing organization: Broad Institute. Publication: Optimized sgRNA design to maximize activity and minimize off-target effects of CRISPR-Cas9. Doench JG, Fusi N, Sullender M, Hegde M, Vaimberg EW, Donovan KF, Smith I, Tothova Z, Wilen C, Orchard R, Virgin HW, Listgarten J, Root DE. Nat Biotechnol. 2016 Jan 18. doi: 10.1038/nbt.3437. PubMed 26780180.
Backbone
  Vector backbone: lentiGuide-Puro
  Backbone manufacturer: Zhang Lab (Addgene plasmid # 52963)
  Vector type: Mammalian Expression, Lentiviral, CRISPR
  Selectable markers: Puromycin
Growth in bacteria
  Bacterial resistance: Ampicillin, 100 μg/mL
  Growth temperature: 37°C
  Growth strain: DH5alpha
  Copy number: High Copy
Gene/Insert
  Gene/Insert name: ADCK1 (alt names: ADCK1; NM_001142545.1)
  gRNA/shRNA sequence: GAGTGTCCCTTATGGCTCAG
  Species: H. sapiens (human)
  Entrez Gene: ADCK1
  Promoter: hU6
  Cloning method: Unknown
  Sequencing primers: 5′ U6-F; 3′ pS2-R
Terms and licenses: Academic/Nonprofit Terms; Industry Terms: Not Available to Industry
Depositor comments: The gRNA was designed to target the following Genbank reference sequence(s): NM_001142545.1,NM_020421.3. Note that this plasmid does NOT contain Cas9. It should be used in conjunction with lentiCas9-Blast (Addgene #52962) or otherwise with cell lines already expressing Cas9. Browse the full kinome gRNA library at http://www.addgene.org/pooled-library/broadgpp-human-kinome/ or visit http://www.broadinstitute.org/rnai/public/ for detailed protocols and information.
How to cite: ADCK1 gRNA (BRDN0001146894) was a gift from John Doench & David Root (Addgene plasmid # 76086 ; http://n2t.net/addgene:76086 ; RRID:Addgene_76086)
