>Addgene plasmid #76086 | ADCK1 gRNA (BRDN0001146894) | depositor partial sequence | sequence record 143546 | Target Sequence
GAGTGTCCCTTATGGCTCAG
