>Addgene plasmid #76086 | ADCK1 gRNA (BRDN0001146894) | addgene partial sequence | sequence record 185155 | hU6-F
AGAAAGTAATAATTTCTTGGGTAGTTTGCAGTTTTAAAATTATGTTTTAAAATGGACTATCATATGCTTA
CCGTAACTTGAAAGTATTTCGATTTCTTGGCTTTATATATCTTGTGGAAAGGACGAAACACCGGAGTGTC
CCTTATGGCTCAGGTTTTAGAGCTAGAAATAGCAAGTTAAAATAAGGCTAGTCCGTTATCAACTTGAAAA
AGTGGCACCGAGTCGGTGCTTTTTTAAGCTTGGCGTAACTAGATCTTGAGACAAATGGCAGTATTCATCC
ACAATTTTAAAAGAAAAGGGGGGATTGGGGGGTACAGTGCAGGGGAAAGAATAGTAGACATAATAGCAAC
AGACATACAAACTAAAGAATTACAAAAACAAATTACAAAAATTCAAAATTTTCGGGTTTATTACAGGGAC
AGCAGAGATCCACTTTGGCGCCGGCTCGAGGGGGCCCGGGTGCAAAGATGGATAAAGTTTTAAACAGAGA
GGAATCTTTGCAGCTAATGGACCTTCTAGGTCTTGAAAGGAGTGGGAATTGGCTCCGGTGCCCGTCAGTG
GGCAGAGCGC
